Addgene plasmid #16770: XE152 GFP-XDpr-CS2+
Depositing lab: Randall Moon. Publication: Dapper, a Dishevelled-associated antagonist of beta-catenin and JNK signaling, is required for notochord formation. Cheyette BN, Waxman JS, Miller JR, Takemaru K, Sheldahl LC, Khlebtsova N, Fox EP, Earnest T, Moon RT. Dev Cell. 2002 Apr. 2(4):449-61. 10.1016/S1534-5807(02)00140-5 PubMed 11970895.
Backbone
  Vector backbone: pCS2+
  Backbone size w/o insert (bp): 4095
  Vector type: Xenopus Expression
Growth in bacteria
  Bacterial resistance: Ampicillin, 100 μg/mL
  Growth temperature: 37°C
  Growth strain: DH5alpha
  Copy number: High Copy
Gene/Insert
  Gene/Insert name: GFP-XDpr (alt names: dapper; dpr)
  Species: X. laevis (frog)
  Entrez Gene: dact1-b (a.k.a. dpr, dpr1, dact1, frodo, hdpr1, Dapper, thyex3, dapper1)
  Tag / fusion protein: gfp (N terminal on insert)
  Cloning method: Restriction Enzyme
  Sequencing primers: 5′ NA
Terms and licenses: Academic/Nonprofit Terms; Industry Terms: Not Available to Industry
Depositor comments: 5' GFP tag on full length Xenopus Dapper (clone XE151) in pCS2+. Xba1 site is DAM methylated. Notes for Use: Linearize with either Not1 or Asp718. Reference: B. Cheyette et al. (2002). Developmental Cell 2: 449-461.
How to cite: XE152 GFP-XDpr-CS2+ was a gift from Randall Moon (Addgene plasmid # 16770 ; http://n2t.net/addgene:16770 ; RRID:Addgene_16770)
