[The description below was written by a language model from this plasmid's Addgene catalogue record.]
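Description:
XE152 GFP-XDpr-CS2+ is a Xenopus expression plasmid built on the pCS2+ backbone (about 4.1 kb without insert). It is maintained in E. coli as a high-copy plasmid under ampicillin selection. No feature table accompanies the record, so its regulatory elements are not itemised. pCS2+ vectors generally carry a simian CMV IE94 promoter for expression in vertebrate cells and embryos, an SP6 promoter upstream of the polylinker for in vitro transcription, and an SV40 late polyadenylation signal downstream. These parts are inferred from the standard backbone, not confirmed for this particular clone.

The insert is full-length Xenopus laevis Dapper (XDpr, gene dact1-b, also known as Frodo), with GFP fused to its N terminus. According to the depositor, it was derived from an untagged full-length Dapper clone and assembled by restriction cloning. Dapper is a Dishevelled-associated protein that the associated publication describes as an antagonist of beta-catenin and JNK signalling and as required for notochord formation. The GFP fusion allows the protein's localisation and expression to be followed by fluorescence.

The depositor's notes say the plasmid can be linearised with NotI or Asp718. This fits the usual use of pCS2+ constructs as templates for synthetic capped mRNA that is then microinjected into Xenopus embryos, although the plasmid could also be used for direct expression. The notes also state that the XbaI site is Dam-methylated, so it will not cut in DNA prepared from standard Dam-positive strains. The insert size and the exact cloning sites are not stated.
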