>Addgene plasmid #16770 | XE152 GFP-XDpr-CS2+ | addgene partial sequence | sequence record 23383 | 16770 with GFP-F
TGGCAGGATGACTATACAAAGGATCCCATCGATTCGAATTCACCATGAAGCCGATCCCCGCCGCCCCTGA
GCCCCTGGGGCAACACCAGGACAGCCCCCGCCGTAAGGACAAGGGAGAGGCGGAATCGGAACGGCAGAGG
ACCCGGGAGCGCCTGGAGGCTACGTTGGCCGGACTCGCGGAGCTGGGGCATCTGAGGCACCGGCAGGAGG
TGCTGATAAAGAGCGTGCTGAGCCCCGGGACACGGACACACGGAGACGCTGCGGCACGGACGGGCGACAA
CCCGCGCAGCCTGGAGGAGAAGTTCCTGGAGGACAATATCTTGCTGCTAAAGAAACAGTTGAACTGCCTA
AGAAAGCGAGATGCTGGTTTGCTGAGCCAGCTGCATGAGTTGGACAAGCAAATAAACGATCTTAGAATTG
ACGTTGAAAAGACAGAAGAGCATCTGGAGACAGACAGCCGACCCAGTTCAGGATTTTATGAGCTGAGTGA
TGGGACTTCAGGATCCCTCTCCAATTCCTCCAACTCAGTGTTCAGCGAATGTTTATCCAGCTGCCACTCC
AGCACCTGCTTTTGCAACCCCTTGGAAACATCATTAAACCTCACAGATGGTCAAGCAAAGTCTGCAGACG
ACTTTCTTGAATGGCTGGACTACAGAGAAAGTCAACATGAAACTGGNATAGTTNCGCCGCTCCTTTTCTG
CACCACTTNCCAACTCTGTCGACATTGGGGCAGATGTGCACCCCAAATATCAGTGTGACCTGGTATCTAA
AAATGGTANTGATATCTATC
